>Addgene plasmid #236224 | pOET3-6xHis-hSMSr | addgene full sequence | sequence record 471033 | Addgene NGS Result
CTAAATTGTAAGCGTTAATATTTTGTTAAAATTCGCGTTAAATTTTTGTTAAATCAGCTCATTTTTTAAC
CAATAGGCCGAAATCGGCAAAATCCCTTATAAATCAAAAGAATAGACCGAGATAGGGTTGAGTGGCCGCT
ACAGGGCGCTCCCATTCGCCATTCAGGCTGCGCAACTGTTGGGAAGGGCGTTTCGGTGCGGGCCTCTTCG
CTATTACGCCAGCTGGCGAAAGGGGGATGTGCTGCAAGGCGATTAAGTTGGGTAACGCCAGGGTTTTCCC
AGTCACGACGTTGTAAAACGACGGCCAGTGAGCGCGACGTAATACGACTCACTATAGGGCGAATTGGCGG
AAGGCCGTCAAGGCCGTGACGTTAAAACTATTAAGCCATCCAATCGACCGTTAGTCGAATCAGGACCGCT
GGTGCGAGAAGCCGCGAAGTATGGCGAATGCATCGTATAACGTGTGGAGTCCGCTCATTAGAGCGTCATG
TTTAGACAAGAAAGCTACATATTTAATTGATCCCGATGATTTTATTGATAAATTGACCCTAACTCCATAC
ACGGTATTCTACAATGGCGGGGTTTTGGTCAAAATTTCCGGACTGCGATTGTACATGCTGTTAACGGCTC
CGCCCACTATTAATGAAATTAAAAATTCCAATTTTAAAAAACGCAGCAAGAGAAACATTTGTATGAAAGA
ATGCGTAGAAGGAAAGAAAAATGTCGTGGACATGCTGAACAACAAGATTAATATGCCTCCGTGTATAAAA
AAAATATTGAACGATTTGAAAGAAAACAATGTACCGCGCGGCGGTATGTACAGGAAGAGGTTTATACTAA
ACTGTTACATTGCAAACGTGGTTTCGTGTGCCAAGTGTGAAAACCGATGTTTAATCAAGGCTCTGACGCA
TTTCTACAACCACGACTCCAAGTGTGTGGGTGAAGTCATGCATCTTTTAATCAAATCCCAAGATGTGTAT
AAACCACCAAACTGCCAAAAAATGAAAACTGTGGACAAGCTCTGTCCGTTTGCTGGCAACTGCAAGGGTC
TCAATCCTATTTGTAATTATTGAATAATAAAACAATTATAAATGCTAAATTTGTTTTTTATTAACGATAC
AAACCAAACGCAACAAGAACATTTGTAGTATTATCTATAATTGAAAACGCGTAGTTATAATCGCTGAGGT
AATATTTAAAATCATTTTCAAATGATTCACAGTTAATTTGCGACAATATAATTTTATTTTCACATAAACT
AGACGCCTTGTCGTCTTCTTCTTCGTATTCCTTCTCTTTTTCATTTTTCTCCTCATAAAAATTAACATAG
TTATTATCGTATCCATATATGTATCTATCGTATAGAGTAAATTTTTTGTTGTCATAAATATATATGTCTT
TTTTAATGGGGTGTATAGTACCGCTGCGCATAGTTTTTCTGTAATTTACAACAGTGCTATTTTCTGGTAG
TTCTTCGGAGTGTGTTGCTTTAATTATTAAATTTATATAATCAATGAATTTGGGATCGTCGGTTTTGTAC
AATATGTTGCCGGCATAGTACGCAGCTTCTTCTAGTTCAATTACACCATTTTTTAGCAGCACCGGATTAA
CATAACTTTCCAAAATGTTGTACGAACCGTTAAACAAAAACAGTTCACCTCCCTTTTCTATACTATTGTC
TGCGAGCAGTTGTTTGTTGTTAAAAATAACAGCCATTGTAATGAGACGCACAAACTAATATCACAAACTG
GAAATGTCTATCAATATATAGTTGCTGATATCGGGAGTTCAGTCGTCGAATGCAAAGCGTAAAAAATATT
AATAAGGTAAAAATTACAGCTACATAAATTACACAATTTAAACGGATCCAAGCTTCTAGAATGCATCACC
ATCACCATCACGATGACGATGACAAGCTTATGGCAGGTCCTAATCAACTCTGCATTCGCCGCTGGACTAC
CAAGCATGTAGCTGTGTGGCTGAAGGATGAAGGCTTTTTTGAATATGTGGACATTTTATGCAATAAGCAC
CGACTTGATGGAATCACATTGCTAACATTGACTGAATATGATCTCCGGTCTCCTCCTCTGGAAATCAAAG
TCTTAGGGGACATTAAAAGGTTAATGCTCTCAGTCCGAAAATTGCAGAAAATACATATTGATGTTTTAGA
AGAGATGGGCTACAACAGTGACAGTCCCATGGGTTCCATGACCCCTTTCATCAGTGCTCTTCAGAGTACA
GACTGGCTCTGTAATGGGGAGCTTTCCCATGACTGTGACGGACCCATAACTGACTTGAATTCTGATCAGT
ACCAGTACATGAATGGTAAAAACAAACATTCTGTTCGAAGATTGGACCCAGAATACTGGAAGACTATACT
GAGTTGTATATATGTTTTTATAGTATTTGGATTTACATCTTTCATTATGGTTATAGTCCATGAGCGAGTG
CCTGACATGCAGACCTATCCACCACTCCCAGATATATTCTTAGACAGCGTTCCTAGAATCCCATGGGCCT
TTGCCATGACGGAAGTATGTGGCATGATTCTGTGCTATATTTGGCTCCTGGTTCTTCTTCTTCACAAGCA
CAGGTCAATACTTCTGCGAAGGCTCTGTAGTCTGATGGGAACTGTATTCTTGCTTCGCTGCTTTACCATG
TTTGTGACCTCCCTCTCCGTGCCAGGACAACACCTGCAGTGTACTGGAAAGATATATGGCAGTGTATGGG
AGAAATTACATCGAGCCTTTGCCATTTGGAGTGGCTTTGGTATGACCCTGACTGGCGTTCACACATGTGG
AGATTACATGTTTAGTGGCCACACAGTCGTCCTAACTATGCTGAATTTCTTTGTCACCGAATATACACCA
AGAAGCTGGAATTTCTTGCACACTTTATCCTGGGTTCTCAACCTCTTTGGAATCTTCTTCATCTTGGCTG
CCCATGAACATTATTCTATTGATGTGTTTATTGCTTTTTATATAACAACAAGACTCTTTTTGTACTACCA
TACTCTGGCCAATACCAGAGCATATCAGCAGAGTAGGAGAGCAAGGATTTGGTTTCCCATGTTCTCTTTT
TTTGAATGCAATGTTAATGGCACAGTACCTAATGAATATTGTTGGCCATTTTCAAAACCAGCAATAATGA
AAAGACTAATTGGATGACTCGAGGTACCGCGGCCGCAGATCTTAATTAATAAAACACGATACATTGTTAT
TAGTACATTTATTAAGCGCTAGATTCTGTGCGTTGTTGATTTACAGACAATTGTTGTACGTATTTTAATA
ATTCATTAAATTTATAATCTTTAGGGTGGTATGTTAGAGCGAAAATCAAATGATTTTCAGCGTCTTTATA
TCTGAATTTAAATATTAAATCCTCAATAGATTTGTAAAATAGGTTTCGATTAGTTTCAAACAAGGGTTGT
TTTTCCGAACCGATGGCTGGACTATCTAATGGATTTTCGCTCAACGCCACAAAACTTGCCAAATCTTGTA
GCAGCAATCTAGCTTTGTCGATATTCGTTTGTGTTTTGTTTTGTAATAAAGGTTCGACGTCGTTCAAAAT
ATTATGCGCTTTTGTATTTCTTTCATCACTGTCGTTAGTGTACAATTGACTCGACGTAAACACGTTAAAT
AACGCTTGGACATATTTAACATCGGGCGTGTTAGCTTTATTAGGCCGATTATCGTCGTCGTCCCAACCCT
CGTCGTTAGAAGTTGCTTCCGAAGACGATTTTGCCATAGCCACACGACGCCTATTAATTGTGTCGGCTAA
CACGTCCGCGATCAAATTTGTAGTTGAGCTTTTTGGGCCTCATGGGCCTTCCGCTCACTGCCCGCTTTCC
AGTCGGGAAACCTGTCGTGCCAGCTGCATTAACATGGTCATAGCTGTTTCCTTGCGTATTGGGCGCTCTC
CGCTTCCTCGCTCACTGACTCGCTGCGCTCGGTCGTTCGGGTAAAGCCTGGGGTGCCTAATGAGCAAAAG
GCCAGCAAAAGGCCAGGAACCGTAAAAAGGCCGCGTTGCTGGCGTTTTTCCATAGGCTCCGCCCCCCTGA
CGAGCATCACAAAAATCGACGCTCAAGTCAGAGGTGGCGAAACCCGACAGGACTATAAAGATACCAGGCG
TTTCCCCCTGGAAGCTCCCTCGTGCGCTCTCCTGTTCCGACCCTGCCGCTTACCGGATACCTGTCCGCCT
TTCTCCCTTCGGGAAGCGTGGCGCTTTCTCATAGCTCACGCTGTAGGTATCTCAGTTCGGTGTAGGTCGT
TCGCTCCAAGCTGGGCTGTGTGCACGAACCCCCCGTTCAGCCCGACCGCTGCGCCTTATCCGGTAACTAT
CGTCTTGAGTCCAACCCGGTAAGACACGACTTATCGCCACTGGCAGCAGCCACTGGTAACAGGATTAGCA
GAGCGAGGTATGTAGGCGGTGCTACAGAGTTCTTGAAGTGGTGGCCTAACTACGGCTACACTAGAAGAAC
AGTATTTGGTATCTGCGCTCTGCTGAAGCCAGTTACCTTCGGAAAAAGAGTTGGTAGCTCTTGATCCGGC
AAACAAACCACCGCTGGTAGCGGTGGTTTTTTTGTTTGCAAGCAGCAGATTACGCGCAGAAAAAAAGGAT
CTCAAGAAGATCCTTTGATCTTTTCTACGGGGTCTGACGCTCAGTGGAACGAAAACTCACGTTAAGGGAT
TTTGGTCATGAGATTATCAAAAAGGATCTTCACCTAGATCCTTTTAAATTAAAAATGAAGTTTTAAATCA
ATCTAAAGTATATATGAGTAAACTTGGTCTGACAGTTACCAATGCTTAATCAGTGAGGCACCTATCTCAG
CGATCTGTCTATTTCGTTCATCCATAGTTGCCTGACTCCCCGTCGTGTAGATAACTACGATACGGGAGGG
CTTACCATCTGGCCCCAGTGCTGCAATGATACCGCGAGAACCACGCTCACCGGCTCCAGATTTATCAGCA
ATAAACCAGCCAGCCGGAAGGGCCGAGCGCAGAAGTGGTCCTGCAACTTTATCCGCCTCCATCCAGTCTA
TTAATTGTTGCCGGGAAGCTAGAGTAAGTAGTTCGCCAGTTAATAGTTTGCGCAACGTTGTTGCCATTGC
TACAGGCATCGTGGTGTCACGCTCGTCGTTTGGTATGGCTTCATTCAGCTCCGGTTCCCAACGATCAAGG
CGAGTTACATGATCCCCCATGTTGTGCAAAAAAGCGGTTAGCTCCTTCGGTCCTCCGATCGTTGTCAGAA
GTAAGTTGGCCGCAGTGTTATCACTCATGGTTATGGCAGCACTGCATAATTCTCTTACTGTCATGCCATC
CGTAAGATGCTTTTCTGTGACTGGTGAGTACTCAACCAAGTCATTCTGAGAATAGTGTATGCGGCGACCG
AGTTGCTCTTGCCCGGCGTCAATACGGGATAATACCGCGCCACATAGCAGAACTTTAAAAGTGCTCATCA
TTGGAAAACGTTCTTCGGGGCGAAAACTCTCAAGGATCTTACCGCTGTTGAGATCCAGTTCGATGTAACC
CACTCGTGCACCCAACTGATCTTCAGCATCTTTTACTTTCACCAGCGTTTCTGGGTGAGCAAAAACAGGA
AGGCAAAATGCCGCAAAAAAGGGAATAAGGGCGACACGGAAATGTTGAATACTCATACTCTTCCTTTTTC
AATATTATTGAAGCATTTATCAGGGTTATTGTCTCATGAGCGGATACATATTTGAATGTATTTAGAAAAA
TAAACAAATAGGGGTTCCGCGCACATTTCCCCGAAAAGTGCCAC
Features (pLannotate 1.2.2; 14 found; start..end, strand, type, name):
      3..134     -  rep_origin     M13 ori (fragment): M13 bacteriophage origin of replication; arrow indicates direction of (+) strand synthesis
    155..311     -  CDS            lacZα (fragment): LacZα fragment of β-galactosidase; lacZ fragment
    320..338     +  promoter       T7 promoter: promoter for bacteriophage T7 RNA polymerase
    441..1070    +  CDS            LEF-2: LEF2_NPVAC - Experimental evidence at protein level: Swiss-Prot protein existence level 1. Plays an essential role in viral DNA replication. Does not seem to participate in the initiation step but is rather important for the amplification of DNA. Also required for expression from the vp39 and polh promoters. From Autographa californica nuclear polyhedrosis virus (AcMNPV).
    949..1776    +  misc_recomb    baculovirus recombination region (lef2/ORF603): contains ORF603 and part of lef2
   1783..1863    +  promoter       basic protein promoter (fragment): basic protein gene from Autographa californica; baculovirus basic protein promoter, which allows expression during the late instead of very late phase of viral infection
   1884..1901    +  CDS            7xHis (fragment): 6xHis affinity tag
   1920..3164    +  CDS            SAMD8: SAMD8_HUMAN - Experimental evidence at protein level: Swiss-Prot protein existence level 1. Sphingomyelin synthases synthesize sphingolipids through transfer of a phosphatidyl head group on to the primary hydroxyl of ceramide. SAMD8 is an endoplasmic reticulum (ER) transferase that has no sphingomyelin synthase activity but can convert phosphatidylethanolamine (PE) and ceramide to ceramide phosphoethanolamine (CPE) albeit with low product yield. Appears to operate as a ceramide sensor to control ceramide homeostasis in the endoplasmic reticulum rather than a converter of ceramides. Seems to be
   3203..3575    +  3'UTR          polyhedrin 3' UTR: 3' UTR from the Autographa californica nucleopolyhedrovirus polyhedrin gene (Suzuki et al., 2006)
   3835..3882    -  CDS            lacI (fragment): lac repressor; lacI; The lac repressor binds to the lac operator to inhibit transcription in E. coli. This inhibition can be relieved by adding lactose or isopropyl-β-D-thiogalactopyranoside (IPTG).
   3919..3959    -  rep_origin     RSF ori (fragment): Plasmids containing the RSF 1030 origin of replication can be propagated in E. coli cells that contain additional plasmids with compatible origins.
   4037..4625    -  rep_origin     ori: high-copy-number ColE1/pMB1/pBR322/pUC origin of replication
   4796..5656    -  CDS            AmpR: β-lactamase; bla; confers resistance to ampicillin, carbenicillin, and related antibiotics
   5657..5761    -  promoter       AmpR promoter: bla
