[The description below was written by a language model from this plasmid's Addgene catalogue record and pLannotate feature annotations shown in this document.]
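Description:
pOET3-6xHis-hSMSr is a baculovirus transfer plasmid built on the pOET3 backbone for expressing human sphingomyelin synthase-related protein (SMSr, gene SAMD8) in insect cells. It is maintained in E. coli through a high-copy ColE1/pUC-type origin and selected with ampicillin via the AmpR (β-lactamase) gene and its own promoter. The annotation also picks up small remnants of an M13 origin, lacZα, lacI and an RSF origin, plus a T7 promoter, which appear to be backbone leftovers rather than functional parts of the expression design.

The payload is the wild-type human SAMD8 coding sequence (about 1.25 kb), cloned between XbaI and XhoI sites that remain intact. Upstream of it sits an N-terminal hexahistidine tag for affinity purification, and the catalogue entry also lists an enterokinase cleavage site between tag and protein, which would allow tag removal; that site is not separately annotated in the feature table. Transcription is driven by the AcMNPV basic protein promoter, which is active in the late rather than very late phase of infection, and the cassette ends with the polyhedrin 3' UTR. On the upstream side the cassette is bordered by the lef2/ORF603 baculovirus recombination region. Such flanking viral sequence mediates homologous recombination with baculovirus genomic DNA in co-transfected insect cells to generate recombinant virus, although a downstream homology arm is not annotated here.

The stated purpose is production of His-tagged SMSr in insect cells. The associated study examined diacylglycerol generation by this enzyme through glycerophospholipid hydrolysis. The sequenced record (5,784 nt) is close to the listed total size of 5,790 bp.
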