Addgene plasmid #236224: pOET3-6xHis-hSMSr
Purpose: Express N-terminal His-tagged human SMSr (SAMD8) protein in insect cells
Depositing lab: Chiaki Murakami. Depositing organization: Chiba University. Publication: Sphingomyelin synthase-related protein generates diacylglycerol via the hydrolysis of glycerophospholipids in the absence of ceramide. Murakami C, Sakane F. J Biol Chem. 2021 Jan-Jun;296:100454. doi: 10.1016/j.jbc.2021.100454. Epub 2021 Feb 20. PubMed 33621517.
Backbone
  Vector backbone: pOET3
  Backbone manufacturer: Oxford Expression Technology
  Backbone size w/o insert (bp): 4542
  Total vector size (bp): 5790
  Modifications to backbone: 6xHis tag are inserted
  Vector type: Insect Expression
Growth in bacteria
  Bacterial resistance: Ampicillin, 100 μg/mL
  Growth temperature: 37°C
  Growth strain: DH5alpha
  Copy number: Unknown
Gene/Insert
  Gene/Insert name: SAMD8 (alt name: Sphingomyelin synthase-related protein)
  Species: H. sapiens (human)
  Insert size (bp): 1248
  Mutation: wild type
  Entrez Gene: SAMD8 (a.k.a. HEL-177, SMSr)
  Tag / fusion protein: Hexa histidine tag (6xHis-tag) (N terminal on insert); enterokinase site (N terminal on insert)
  Cloning method: Restriction Enzyme; 5′ cloning site XbaI (not destroyed); 3′ cloning site XhoI (not destroyed)
  Sequencing primers: 5′ GCTGATATCGGGAGTTCAGTCGTCGAATGC
Terms and licenses: Academic/Nonprofit Terms; Industry Terms: Not Available to Industry
How to cite: pOET3-6xHis-hSMSr was a gift from Chiaki Murakami (Addgene plasmid # 236224 ; http://n2t.net/addgene:236224 ; RRID:Addgene_236224)
